>Addgene plasmid #162265 | 6PED | addgene full sequence | sequence record 319828 | Addgene NGS Result
TATACCATGGGCAGCAGCCATCATCATCATCATCACAGCAGCGGCCTGGTTCCGCGTGGTAGTATGGCAG
GGGAGAACTTCGCTACGCCGTTCCACGGGCACGTGGGCCGCGGCGCCTTCAGCGACGTGTACGAGCCCGC
GGAGGACACGTTTCTGCTTTTGGACGCGCTCGAGGCAGCGGCTGCCGAACTGGCAGGAGTGGAAATATGC
CTGGAAGTAGGGTCAGGGTCTGGTGTAGTATCTGCATTCCTAGCCTCTATGATAGGCCCTCAGGCTTTGT
ACATGTGCACTGATATCAACCCTGAGGCAGCAGCTTGTACCCTAGAGACAGCACGCTGTAACAAAGTTCA
CATTCAACCAGTTATTACAGATTTGGTCAAAGGCTTGCTACCAAGATTGACCGAAAAAGTTGATCTTCTG
GTGTTTAATCCCCCCTATGTAGTGACTCCACCTCAAGAGGTAGGAAGTCACGGAATAGAGGCAGCTTGGG
CTGGTGGCAGAAATGGTCGGGAAGTCATGGACAGGTTTTTTCCCCTGGTTCCAGATCTCCTTTCACCAAG
AGGATTATTCTATTTAGTTACCATTAAAGAAAACAACCCAGAAGAAATTTTGAAAATAATGAAGACAAAA
GGTCTGCAAGGAACCACTGCACTTTCCAGACAAGCAGGCCAAGAAACTCTTTCAGTCCTCAAGTTCACCA
AGTCTTGATGACGAAGCTTGCGGCCGCACTCGAGCACCACCACCACCACCACTGAGATCCGGCTGCTAAC
AAAGCCCGAAAGGAAGCTGAGTTGGCTGCTGCCACCGCTGAGCAATAACTAGCATAACCCCTTGGGGCCT
CTAAACGGGTCTTGAGGGGTTTTTTGCTGAAAGGAGGAACTATATCCGGATTGGCGAATGGG
[124 nt withheld, positions 903-1026]
C
[91 nt withheld, positions 1028-1118]
A
[49 nt withheld, positions 1120-1168]
CCTTTGACGTTGGAGTCCACGTTCTTTAATAGTGGACTCTTGTTCCAAACTGGAACAACACTCAACCCTA
TCTCGGTCTATTCTTTTGATTTATAAGGGATTTTGCCGATTTCGGCCTATTGGTTAAAAAATGAGCTGAT
TTAACAAAAATTTAACGCGAATTTTAACAAAATATTAACGCTTACAATTTAGGTGGCACTTTTCGGGGAA
ATGTGCGCGGAACCCCTATTTGTTTATTTTTCTAAATACATTCAAATATGTATCCGCTCATGAATTAATT
CTTAGAAAAACTCATCGAGCATCAAATGAAACTGCAATTTATTCATATCAGGATTATCAATACCATATTT
TTGAAAAAGCCGTTTCTGTAATGAAGGAGAAAACTCACCGAGGCAGTTCCATAGGATGGCAAGATCCTGG
TATCGGTCTGCGATTCCGACTCGTCCAACATCAATACAACCTATTAATTTCCCCTCGTCAAAAATAAGGT
TATCAAGTGAGAAATCACCATGAGTGACGACTGAATCCGGTGAGAATGGCAAAAGTTTATGCATTTCTTT
CCAGACTTGTTCAACAGGCCAGCCATTACGCTCGTCATCAAAATCACTCGCATCAACCAAACCGTTATTC
ATTCGTGATTGCGCCTGAGCGAGACGAAATACGCGATCGCTGTTAAAAGGACAATTACAAACAGGAATCG
AATGCAACCGGCGCAGGAACACTGCCAGCGCATCAACAATATTTTCACCTGAATCAGGATATTCTTCTAA
TACCTGGAATGCTGTTTTCCCGGGGATCGCAGTGGTGAGTAACCATGCATCATCAGGAGTACGGATAAAA
TGCTTGATGGTCGGAAGAGGCATAAATTCCGTCAGCCAGTTTAGTCTGACCATCTCATCTGTAACATCAT
TGGCAACGCTACCTTTGCCATGTTTCAGAAACAACTCTGGCGCATCGGGCTTCCCATACAATCGATAGAT
TGTCGCACCTGATTGCCCGACATTATCGCGAGCCCATTTATACCCATATAAATCAGCATCCATGTTGGAA
TTTAATCGCGGCCTAGAGCAAGACGTTTCCCGTTGAATATGGCTCATAACACCCCTTGTATTACTGTTTA
TGTAAGCAGACAGTTTTATTGTTCATGACCAAAATCCCTTAACGTGAGTTTTCGTTCCACTGAGCGTCAG
ACCCCGTAGAAAAGATCAAAGGATCTTCTTGAGATCCTTTTTTTCTGCGCGTAATCTGCTGCTTGCAAAC
AAAAAAACCACCGCTACCAGCGGTGGTTTGTTTGCCGGATCAAGAGCTACCAACTCTTTTTCCGAAGGTA
ACTGGCTTCAGCAGAGCGCAGATACCAAATACTGTCCTTCTAGTGTAGCCGTAGTTAGGCCACCACTTCA
AGAACTCTGTAGCACCGCCTACATACCTCGCTCTGCTAATCCTGTTACCAGTGGCTGCTGCCAGTGGCGA
TAAGTCGTGTCTTACCGGGTTGGACTCAAGACGATAGTTACCGGATAAGGCGCAGCGGTCGGGCTGAACG
GGGGGTTCGTGCACACAGCCCAGCTTGGAGCGAACGACCTACACCGAACTGAGATACCTACAGCGTGAGC
TATGAGAAAGCGCCACGCTTCCCGAAGGGAGAAAGGCGGACAGGTATCCGGTAAGCGGCAGGGTCGGAAC
AGGAGAGCGCACGAGGGAGCTTCCAGGGGGAAACGCCTGGTATCTTTATAGTCCTGTCGGGTTTCGCCAC
CTCTGACTTGAGCGTCGATTTTTGTGATGCTCGTCAGGGGGGCGGAGCCTATGGAAAAACGCCAGCAACG
CGGCCTTTTTACGGTTCCTGGCCTTTTGCTGGCCTTTTGCTCACATGTTCTTTCCTGCGTTATCCCCTGA
TTCTGTGGATAACCGTATTACCGCCTTTGAGTGAGCTGATACCGCTCGCCGCAGCCGAACGACCGAGCGC
AGCGAGTCAGTGAGCGAGGAAGCGGAAGAGCGCCTGATGCGGTATTTTCTCCTTACGCATCTGTGCGGTA
TTTCACACCGCAATGGTGCACTCTCAGTACAATCTGCTCTGATGCCGCATAGTTAAGCCAGTATACACTC
CGCTATCGCTACGTGACTGGGTCATGGCTGCGCCCCGACACCCGCCAACACCCGCTGACGCGCCCTGACG
GGCTTGTCTGCTCCCGGCATCCGCTTACAGACAAGCTGTGACCGTCTCCGGGAGCTGCATGTGTCAGAGG
TTTTCACCGTCATCACCGAAACGCGCGAGGCAGCTGCGGTAAAGCTCATCAGCGTGGTCGTGAAGCGATT
CACAGATGTCTGCCTGTTCATCCGCGTCCAGCTCGTTGAGTTTCTCCAGAAGCGTTAATGTCTGGCTTCT
GATAAAGCGGGCCATGTTAAGGGCGGTTTTTTCCTGTTTGGTCACTGATGCCTCCGTGTAAGGGGGATTT
CTGTTCATGGGGGTAATGATACCGATGAAACGAGAGAGGATGCTCACGATACGGGTTACTGATGATGAAC
ATGCCCGGTTACTGGAACGTTGTGAGGGTAAACAACTGGCGGTATGGATGCGGCGGGACCAGAGAAAAAT
CACTCAGGGTCAATGCCAGCGCTTCGTTAATACAGATGTAGGTGTTCCACAGGGTAGCCAGCAGCATCCT
GCGATGCAGATCCGGAACATAATGGTGCAGGGCGCTGACTTCCGCGTTTCCAGACTTTACGAAACACGGA
AACCGAAGACCATTCATGTTGTTGCTCAGGTCGCAGACGTTTTGCAGCAGCAGTCGCTTCACGTTCGCTC
GCGTATCGGTGATTCATTCTGCTAACCAGTAAGGCAACCCCGCCAGCCTAGCCGGGTCCTCAACGACAGG
AGCACGATCATGCGCACCCGTGGGGCCGCCATGCCGGCGATAATGGCCTGCTTCTCGCCGAAACGTTTGG
TGGCGGGACCAGTGACGAAGGCTTGAGCGAGGGCGTGCAAGATTCCGAATACCGCAAGCGACAGGCCGAT
CATCGTCGCGCTCCAGCGAAAGCGGTCCTCGCCGAAAATGACCCAGAGCGCTGCCGGCACCTGTCCTACG
AGTTGCATGATAAAGAAGACAGTCATAAGTGCGGCGACGATAGTCATGCCCCGCGCCCACCGGAAGGAGC
TGACTGGGTTGAAGGCTCTCAAGGGCATCGGTCGAGATCCCGGTGCCTAATGAGTGAGCTAACTTACATT
AATTGCGTTGCGCTCACTGCCCGCTTTCCAGTCGGGAAACCTGTCGTGCCAGCTGCATTAATGAATCGGC
CAACGCGCGGGGAGAGGCGGTTTGCGTATTGGGCGCCAGGGTGGTTTTTCTTTTCACCAGTGAGACGGGC
AACAGCTGATTGCCCTTCACCGCCTGGCCCTGAGAGAGTTGCAGCAAGCGGTCCACGCTGGTTTGCCCCA
GCAGGCGAAAATCCTGTTTGATGGTGGTTAACGGCGGGATATAACATGAGCTGTCTTCGGTATCGTCGTA
TCCCACTACCGAGATATCCGCACCAACGCGCAGCCCGGACTCGGTAATGGCGCGCATTGCGCCCAGCGCC
ATCTGATCGTTGGCAACCAGCATCGCAGTGGGAACGATGCCCTCATTCAGCATTTGCATGGTTTGTTGAA
AACCGGACATGGCACTCCAGTCGCCTTCCCGTTCCGCTATCGGCTGAATTTGATTGCGAGTGAGATATTT
ATGCCAGCCAGCCAGACGCAGACGCGCCGAGACAGAACTTAATGGGCCCGCTAACAGCGCGATTTGCTGG
TGACCCAATGCGACCAGATGCTCCACGCCCAGTCGCGTACCGTCTTCATGGGAGAAAATAATACTGTTGA
TGGGTGTCTGGTCAGAGACATCAAGAAATAACGCCGGAACATTAGTGCAGGCAGCTTCCACAGCAATGGC
ATCCTGGTCATCCAGCGGATAGTTAATGATCAGCCCACTGACGCGTTGCGCGAGAAGATTGTGCACCGCC
GCTTTACAGGCTTCGACGCCGCTTCGTTCTACCATCGACACCACCACGCTGGCACCCAGTTGATCGGCGC
GAGATTTAATCGCCGCGACAATTTGCGACGGCGCGTGCAGGGCCAGACTGGAGGTGGCAACGCCAATCAG
CAACGACTGTTTGCCCGCCAGTTGTTGTGCCACGCGGTTGGGAATGTAATTCAGCTCCGCCATCGCCGCT
TCCACTTTTTCCCGCGTTTTCGCAGAAACGTGGCTGGCCTGGTTCACCACGCGGGAAACGGTCTGATAAG
AGACACCGGCATACTCTGCGACATCGTATAACGTTACTGGTTTCACATTCACCACCCTGAATTGACTCTC
TTCCGGGCGCTATCATGCCATACCGCGAAAGGTTTTGCGCCATTCGATGGTGTCCGGGATCTCGACGCTC
TCCCTTATGCGACTCCTGCATTAGGAAGCAGCCCAGTAGTAGGTTGAGGCCGTTGAGCACCGCCGCCGCA
AGGAATGGTGCATGCAAGGAGATGGCGCCCAACAGTCCCCCGGCCACGGGGCCTGCCACCATACCCACGC
CGAAACAAGCGCTCATGAGCCCGAAGTGGCGAGCCCGATCTTCCCCATCGGTGATGTCGGCGATATAGGC
GCCAGCAACCGCACCTGTGGCGCCGGTGATGCCGGCCACGATGCGTCCGGCGTAGAGGATCGAGATCTCG
ATCCCGCGAAATTAATACGACTCACTATAGGGGAATTGTGAGCGGATAACAATTCCCCTCTAGAAATAAT
TTTGTTTAACTTTAAGAAGGAGA
Features (pLannotate 1.2.2; 20 found; start..end, strand, type, name):
     19..35      +  CDS            capTEV™ (fragment): composite tag for in vivo biotinylation, TEV protease cleavage, and 6xHis tagging
     64..705     +  CDS            N6AMT1: N6MT1_HUMAN - Also known as C21orf127 From Homo sapiens (Human).
    735..752     +  CDS            9xHis (fragment): 9xHis affinity tag
    762..811     +  CDS            SET1 (fragment): solubility-enhancement tag derived from T7 phage gene 10B
    819..866     +  terminator     T7 terminator: transcription terminator for bacteriophage T7 RNA polymerase
    903..1331    +  rep_origin     f1 ori (sequence partly withheld): f1 bacteriophage origin of replication; arrow indicates direction of (+) strand synthesis
   1384..1441    +  promoter       AmpR promoter (fragment): bla
   1450..2265    -  CDS            KanR: aminoglycoside phosphotransferase; aph(3')-Ia; confers resistance to kanamycin in bacteria or G418 (Geneticin®) in eukaryotes
   2387..2975    +  rep_origin     ori: high-copy-number ColE1/pMB1/pBR322/pUC origin of replication
   3161..3300    -  misc_feature   bom: basis of mobility region from pBR322
   3402..3593    -  CDS            rop: Rop protein, which maintains plasmids at low copy number; rop
   3610..3990    +  CDS            YPB1_ECOLX: Protein predicted: Swiss-Prot protein existence level 4. From Escherichia coli.
   4062..4353    -  CDS            TcR (fragment): tetracycline efflux protein; tet; confers resistance to tetracycline
   4368..4389    -  protein_bind   CAP binding site: CAP binding activates transcription in the presence of cAMP. E. coli catabolite activator protein
   4402..5484    -  CDS            lacI: lac repressor; lacI; The lac repressor binds to the lac operator to inhibit transcription in E. coli. This inhibition can be relieved by adding lactose or isopropyl-β-D-thiogalactopyranoside (IPTG).
   5485..5562    -  promoter       lacI promoter: lacI
   5570..5849    -  CDS            TcR (fragment): tetracycline efflux protein; tet; confers resistance to tetracycline
   5871..5889    +  promoter       T7 promoter: promoter for bacteriophage T7 RNA polymerase
   5890..5914    +  protein_bind   lac operator: The lac repressor binds to the lac operator to inhibit transcription in E. coli. This inhibition can be relieved by adding lactose or isopropyl-β-D-thiogalactopyranoside (IPTG). lac repressor encoded by lacI
   5929..5951    +  RBS            RBS: efficient ribosome binding site from bacteriophage T7 gene 10 (Olins and Rangwala, 1989)
