[The description below was written by a language model from this plasmid's Addgene catalogue record and pLannotate feature annotations shown in this document.]
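Description:
6PED is a bacterial expression plasmid built on the pET28a-LIC backbone, carrying a 642 bp human HEMK2 insert (the N6AMT1 gene, also known as KMT9 or C21orf127) introduced by ligation-independent cloning. The stated purpose mentions baculovirus expression for structure determination. However, the backbone, the vector type field and every annotated feature point to a T7-driven E. coli expression construct, and no baculoviral elements appear in the feature table. The "baculovirus" wording therefore looks inconsistent with the rest of the record. The plasmid's name and the depositor's comments suggest it corresponds to a structural genomics clone associated with a deposited structure.

Expression is controlled by a T7 promoter followed by a lac operator and the phage T7 gene 10 ribosome binding site, with a T7 terminator downstream of the coding region. A plasmid-borne lacI gene supplies the repressor, so transcription is held off until IPTG induction in a host that provides T7 RNA polymerase. The N6AMT1 open reading frame is fused at its N terminus to a 6xHis tag followed by a thrombin cleavage site, which allows metal-affinity purification and later removal of the tag. The short "capTEV", "9xHis" and "SET1" fragments flagged by the automated annotation most likely reflect the N-terminal His tag and residual pET vector sequence downstream of the insert rather than additional functional fusions. The tetracycline-resistance fragments are likewise backbone remnants.

The plasmid is selected with kanamycin through the aph(3')-Ia gene. It replicates from a pBR322-type ColE1 origin with the rop gene and bom region, consistent with the low copy number recorded. An f1 origin is also present and permits single-stranded DNA production.
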