Addgene plasmid #162265: 6PED
Purpose: Baculovirus expression for structure determination
Depositing lab: Cheryl Arrowsmith. Depositing organization: University of Toronto.
Backbone
  Vector backbone: pET28a-LIC
  Backbone manufacturer: SGC (Addgene Plasmid #26094)
  Vector type: Bacterial Expression
Growth in bacteria
  Bacterial resistance: Kanamycin, 50 μg/mL
  Growth temperature: 37°C
  Growth strain: DH5alpha
  Copy number: Low Copy
Gene/Insert
  Gene/Insert name: HEMK2 (alt name: HEMK2:APC050-E04:C30058)
  Species: H. sapiens (human)
  Insert size (bp): 642
  Entrez Gene: N6AMT1 (a.k.a. C21orf127, HEMK2, KMT9, MTQ2, N6AMT, PRED28, PrmC, m.HsaHemK2P)
  Promoter: T7
  Tag / fusion protein: 6xHis-Thrombin (N terminal on insert)
  Cloning method: Ligation Independent Cloning
  Sequencing primers: 5′ T7; 3′ T7-term
Terms and licenses: Academic/Nonprofit Terms; Industry Terms: Not Available to Industry
Depositor comments: N-terminal tag AA:MGSSHHHHHHSSGLVPRGS. SGC Clone ID:HEMK2:APC050-E04:C30058. SGC Clone ID:http://www.thesgc.org/structures/6PED/
How to cite: 6PED was a gift from Cheryl Arrowsmith (Addgene plasmid # 162265 ; http://n2t.net/addgene:162265 ; RRID:Addgene_162265)
