>Addgene plasmid #162265 | 6PED | depositor partial sequence | sequence record 314548 | Insert sequence
ATGGCAGGGGAGAACTTCGCTACGCCGTTCCACGGGCACGTGGGCCGCGGCGCCTTCAGCGACGTGTACG
AGCCCGCGGAGGACACGTTTCTGCTTTTGGACGCGCTCGAGGCAGCGGCTGCCGAACTGGCAGGAGTGGA
AATATGCCTGGAAGTAGGGTCAGGGTCTGGTGTAGTATCTGCATTCCTAGCCTCTATGATAGGCCCTCAG
GCTTTGTACATGTGCACTGATATCAACCCTGAGGCAGCAGCTTGTACCCTAGAGACAGCACGCTGTAACA
AAGTTCACATTCAACCAGTTATTACAGATTTGGTCAAAGGCTTGCTACCAAGATTGACCGAAAAAGTTGA
TCTTCTGGTGTTTAATCCCCCCTATGTAGTGACTCCACCTCAAGAGGTAGGAAGTCACGGAATAGAGGCA
GCTTGGGCTGGTGGCAGAAATGGTCGGGAAGTCATGGACAGGTTTTTTCCCCTGGTTCCAGATCTCCTTT
CACCAAGAGGATTATTCTATTTAGTTACCATTAAAGAAAACAACCCAGAAGAAATTTTGAAAATAATGAA
GACAAAAGGTCTGCAAGGAACCACTGCACTTTCCAGACAAGCAGGCCAAGAAACTCTTTCAGTCCTCAAG
TTCACCAAGTCT
